>Addgene plasmid #169950 | pcDNA3.1 LIC 6A CARD8-FLAG E274R | addgene full sequence | sequence record 332582 | Addgene NGS Result
GACATTGATTATTGACTAGTTATTAATAGTAATCAATTACGGGGTCATTAGTTCATAGCCCATATATGGA
GTTCCGCGTTACATAACTTACGGTAAATGGCCCGCCTGGCTGACCGCCCAACGACCCCCGCCCATTGACG
TCAATAATGACGTATGTTCCCATAGTAACGCCAATAGGGACTTTCCATTGACGTCAATGGGTGGAGTATT
TACGGTAAACTGCCCACTTGGCAGTACATCAAGTGTATCATATGCCAAGTACGCCCCCTATTGACGTCAA
TGACGGTAAATGGCCCGCCTGGCATTATGCCCAGTACATGACCTTATGGGACTTTCCTACTTGGCAGTAC
ATCTACGTATTAGTCATCGCTATTACCATGGTGATGCGGTTTTGGCAGTACATCAATGGGCGTGGATAGC
GGTTTGACTCACGGGGATTTCCAAGTCTCCACCCCATTGACGTCAATGGGAGTTTGTTTTGGCACCAAAA
TCAACGGGACTTTCCAAAATGTCGTAACAACTCCGCCCCATTGACGCAAATGGGCGGTAGGCGTGTACGG
TGGGAGGTCTATATAAGCAGAGCTCTCTGGCTAACTAGAGAACCCACTGCTTACTGGCTTATCGAAATTA
ATACGACTCACTATAGGGAGACCCAAGCTTGGTACCGAGCTCGGATCCCTACTTCCAATCCAATGCAATG
GAAAAAAAGGAGTGTCCAGAAAAGAGTAGCAGCAGTGAGGAAGAGCTGCCGAGACGGGACAGTGGATCCA
GTAGGAACATAGATGCATCCAAACTCATTAGACTACAAGGATCACGGAAACTGTTGGTTGACAATAGCAT
ACGGGAACTGCAATACACAAAAACTGGAATTTTTTTTCAGGCTGAGGCCTGTGTGACAAATGATACGGTA
TACAGGGAGCTACCCTGTGTTTCTGAGACCCTTTGTGACATCTCACATTTTTTCCAAGAAGATGATGAGA
CAGAGGCAGAGCCATTATTGTTCCGTGCTGTTCCTGAGTGTCAACTATCTGGGGGGGACATTCCCAGTGT
ATCAGAAGAGCAGGAATCTTCAGAGGGACAAGATTCAGGAGACATTTGCTCAGAAGAGAATCAAATAGTT
TCCTCTTATGCTTCTAAAGTCTGTTTTGAGATCGAAGAAGATTATAAAAATCGTCAGTTTCTGGGGCCTG
AAGGAAATGTGGATGTTGAGTTGATTGATAAGAGCACAAACAGATACAGCGTTTGGTTCCCCACTGCTGG
CTGGTATCTGTGGTCAGCCACAGGCCTCGGCTTCCTGGTAAGGGATGAGGTCACAGTGACGATTGCGTTT
GGTTCCTGGAGTCAGCACCTGGCCCTGGACCTGCAGCACCATGAACAGTGGCTGGTGGGCGGCCCCTTGT
TTGATGTCACTGCAGAGCCAGAGGAGGCTGTCGCCGAAATCCACCTCCCCCACTTCATCTCCCTCCAAGC
AGGTGAGGTGGACGTCTCCTGGTTTCTCGTTGCCCATTTTAAGAATAGAGGGATGGTCCTGGAGCATCCA
GCCCGGGTGGAGCCTTTCTATGCTGTCCTGGAAAGCCCCAGCTTCTCTCTGATGGGCATCCTGCTGCGGA
TCGCCAGTGGGACTCGCCTCTCCATCCCCATCACTTCCAACACATTGATCTATTATCACCCCCACCCCGA
AGATATTAAGTTCCACTTGTACCTTGTCCCCAGCGACGCCTTGCTAACAAAGGCGATAGATGATGAGGAA
GATCGCTTCCATGGTGTGCGCCTGCAGACTTCGCCCCCAATGGAACCCCTGAACTTTGGTTCCAGTTATA
TTGTGTCTAATTCTGCTAACCTGAAAGTAATGCCCAAGGAGTTGAAATTGTCCTACAGGAGCCCTGGAGA
AATTCAGCACTTCTCAAAATTCTATGCTGGGCAGATGAAGGAACCCATTCAACTTGAGATTACTGAAAAA
AGACATGGGACTTTGGTGTGGGATACTGAGGTGAAGCCAGTGGATCTCCAGCTTGTAGCTGCATCAGCCC
CTCCTCCTTTCTCAGGTGCAGCCTTTGTGAAGGAGAACCACCGGCAACTCCAAGCCAGGATGGGGGACCT
GAAAGGGGTGCTCGATGATCTCCAAGACAATGAGGTTCTTACTGAGAATGAGAAGGAGCTGGTGGAGCAG
GAAAAGACACGGCAGAGCAAGAATGAGGCCTTGCTGAGCATGGTGGAGAAGAAAGGGGACCTGGCCCTGG
ACGTGCTCTTCAGAAGCATTAGTGAAAGGGACCCTTACCTCGTGTCCTATCTTAGACAGCAGAATTTGGA
CCCAGCTTTCTTGTACAAAGTGGTTGATATCGACTACAAGGACGATGACGACAAGTAGTAATAACATTGG
AAGTGGATAATCTAGAGGGCCCTATTCTATAGTGTCACCTAAATTCTAGAGCTCGCTGATCAGCCTCGAC
TGTGCCTTCTAGTTGCCAGCCATCTGTTGTTTGCCCCTCCCCCGTGCCTTCCTTGACCCTGGAAGGTGCC
ACTCCCACTGTCCTTTCCTAATAAAATGAGGAAATTGCATCGCATTGTCTGAGTAGGTGTCATTCTATTC
TGGGGGGTGGGGTGGGGCAGGACAGCAAGGGGGAGGATTGGGAAGACAATAGCAGGCATGCTGGGGATGC
GGTGGGCTCTATGGCTTCTGAGGCGGAAAGAACCAGCTGGGGCTCTAGGGGGTATCCCC
[124 nt withheld, positions 2720-2843]
C
[91 nt withheld, positions 2845-2935]
A
[49 nt withheld, positions 2937-2985]
CCTTTGACGTTGGAGTCCACGTTCTTT
[37 nt withheld, positions 3013-3049]
ACCCTATCTCGGTCTATTCTTTTGATTTATAAGGGATTTTGCCGATTTCGGCCTATTGGTTAAAAAATGA
GCTGATTTAACAAAAATTTAACGCGAATTAATTCTGTGGAATGTGTGTCAGTTAGGGTGTGGAAAGTCCC
CAGGCTCCCCAGCAGGCAGAAGTATGCAAAGCATGCATCTCAATTAGTCAGCAACCAGGTGTGGAAAGTC
CCCAGGCTCCCCAGCAGGCAGAAGTATGCAAAGCATGCATCTCAATTAGTCAGCAACCATAGTCCCGCCC
CTAACTCCGCCCATCCCGCCCCTAACTCCGCCCAGTTCCGCCCATTCTCCGCCCCATGGCTGACTAATTT
TTTTTATTTATGCAGAGGCCGAGGCCGCCTCTGCCTCTGAGCTATTCCAGAAGTAGTGAGGAGGCTTTTT
TGGAGGCCTAGGCTTTTGCAAAAAGCTCCCGGGAGCTTGTATATCCATTTTCGGATCTGATCAAGAGACA
GGATGAGGATCGTTTCGCATGATTGAACAAGATGGATTGCACGCAGGTTCTCCGGCCGCTTGGGTGGAGA
GGCTATTCGGCTATGACTGGGCACAACAGACAATCGGCTGCTCTGATGCCGCCGTGTTCCGGCTGTCAGC
GCAGGGGCGCCCGGTTCTTTTTGTCAAGACCGACCTGTCCGGTGCCCTGAATGAACTGCAGGACGAGGCA
GCGCGGCTATCGTGGCTGGCCACGACGGGCGTTCCTTGCGCAGCTGTGCTCGACGTTGTCACTGAAGCGG
GAAGGGACTGGCTGCTATTGGGCGAAGTGCCGGGGCAGGATCTCCTGTCATCTCACCTTGCTCCTGCCGA
GAAAGTATCCATCATGGCTGATGCAATGCGGCGGCTGCATACGCTTGATCCGGCTACCTGCCCATTCGAC
CACCAAGCGAAACATCGCATCGAGCGAGCACGTACTCGGATGGAAGCCGGTCTTGTCGATCAGGATGATC
TGGACGAAGAGCATCAGGGGCTCGCGCCAGCCGAACTGTTCGCCAGGCTCAAGGCGCGCATGCCCGACGG
CGAGGATCTCGTCGTGACCCATGGCGATGCCTGCTTGCCGAATATCATGGTGGAAAATGGCCGCTTTTCT
GGATTCATCGACTGTGGCCGGCTGGGTGTGGCGGACCGCTATCAGGACATAGCGTTGGCTACCCGTGATA
TTGCTGAAGAGCTTGGCGGCGAATGGGCTGACCGCTTCCTCGTGCTTTACGGTATCGCCGCTCCCGATTC
GCAGCGCATCGCCTTCTATCGCCTTCTTGACGAGTTCTTCTGAGCGGGACTCTGGGGTTCGAAATGACCG
ACCAAGCGACGCCCAACCTGCCATCACGAGATTTCGATTCCACCGCCGCCTTCTATGAAAGGTTGGGCTT
CGGAATCGTTTTCCGGGACGCCGGCTGGATGATCCTCCAGCGCGGGGATCTCATGCTGGAGTTCTTCGCC
CACCCCAACTTGTTTATTGCAGCTTATAATGGTTACAAATAAAGCAATAGCATCACAAATTTCACAAATA
AAGCATTTTTTTCACTGCATTCTAGTTGTGGTTTGTCCAAACTCATCAATGTATCTTATCATGTCTGTAT
ACCGTCGACCTCTAGCTAGAGCTTGGCGTAATCATGGTCATAGCTGTTTCCTGTGTGAAATTGTTATCCG
CTCACAATTCCACACAACATACGAGCCGGAAGCATAAAGTGTAAAGCCTGGGGTGCCTAATGAGTGAGCT
AACTCACATTAATTGCGTTGCGCTCACTGCCCGCTTTCCAGTCGGGAAACCTGTCGTGCCAGCTGCATTA
ATGAATCGGCCAACGCGCGGGGAGAGGCGGTTTGCGTATTGGGCGCTCTTCCGCTTCCTCGCTCACTGAC
TCGCTGCGCTCGGTCGTTCGGCTGCGGCGAGCGGTATCAGCTCACTCAAAGGCGGTAATACGGTTATCCA
CAGAATCAGGGGATAACGCAGGAAAGAACATGTGAGCAAAAGGCCAGCAAAAGGCCAGGAACCGTAAAAA
GGCCGCGTTGCTGGCGTTTTTCCATAGGCTCCGCCCCCCTGACGAGCATCACAAAAATCGACGCTCAAGT
CAGAGGTGGCGAAACCCGACAGGACTATAAAGATACCAGGCGTTTCCCCCTGGAAGCTCCCTCGTGCGCT
CTCCTGTTCCGACCCTGCCGCTTACCGGATACCTGTCCGCCTTTCTCCCTTCGGGAAGCGTGGCGCTTTC
TCATAGCTCACGCTGTAGGTATCTCAGTTCGGTGTAGGTCGTTCGCTCCAAGCTGGGCTGTGTGCACGAA
CCCCCCGTTCAGCCCGACCGCTGCGCCTTATCCGGTAACTATCGTCTTGAGTCCAACCCGGTAAGACACG
ACTTATCGCCACTGGCAGCAGCCACTGGTAACAGGATTAGCAGAGCGAGGTATGTAGGCGGTGCTACAGA
GTTCTTGAAGTGGTGGCCTAACTACGGCTACACTAGAAGAACAGTATTTGGTATCTGCGCTCTGCTGAAG
CCAGTTACCTTCGGAAAAAGAGTTGGTAGCTCTTGATCCGGCAAACAAACCACCGCTGGTAGCGGTGGTT
TTTTTGTTTGCAAGCAGCAGATTACGCGCAGAAAAAAAGGATCTCAAGAAGATCCTTTGATCTTTTCTAC
GGGGTCTGACGCTCAGTGGAACGAAAACTCACGTTAAGGGATTTTGGTCATGAGATTATCAAAAAGGATC
TTCACCTAGATCCTTTTAAATTAAAAATGAAGTTTTAAATCAATCTAAAGTATATATGAGTAAACTTGGT
CTGACAGTTACCAATGCTTAATCAGTGAGGCACCTATCTCAGCGATCTGTCTATTTCGTTCATCCATAGT
TGCCTGACTCCCCGTCGTGTAGATAACTACGATACGGGAGGGCTTACCATCTGGCCCCAGTGCTGCAATG
ATACCGCGAGACCCACGCTCACCGGCTCCAGATTTATCAGCAATAAACCAGCCAGCCGGAAGGGCCGAGC
GCAGAAGTGGTCCTGCAACTTTATCCGCCTCCATCCAGTCTATTAATTGTTGCCGGGAAGCTAGAGTAAG
TAGTTCGCCAGTTAATAGTTTGCGCAACGTTGTTGCCATTGCTACAGGCATCGTGGTGTCACGCTCGTCG
TTTGGTATGGCTTCATTCAGCTCCGGTTCCCAACGATCAAGGCGAGTTACATGATCCCCCATGTTGTGCA
AAAAAGCGGTTAGCTCCTTCGGTCCTCCGATCGTTGTCAGAAGTAAGTTGGCCGCAGTGTTATCACTCAT
GGTTATGGCAGCACTGCATAATTCTCTTACTGTCATGCCATCCGTAAGATGCTTTTCTGTGACTGGTGAG
TACTCAACCAAGTCATTCTGAGAATAGTGTATGCGGCGACCGAGTTGCTCTTGCCCGGCGTCAATACGGG
ATAATACCGCGCCACATAGCAGAACTTTAAAAGTGCTCATCATTGGAAAACGTTCTTCGGGGCGAAAACT
CTCAAGGATCTTACCGCTGTTGAGATCCAGTTCGATGTAACCCACTCGTGCACCCAACTGATCTTCAGCA
TCTTTTACTTTCACCAGCGTTTCTGGGTGAGCAAAAACAGGAAGGCAAAATGCCGCAAAAAAGGGAATAA
GGGCGACACGGAAATGTTGAATACTCATACTCTTCCTTTTTCATTATTATTGAAGCATTTATCAGGGTTA
TTGTCTCATGAGCGGATACATATTTGAATGTATTTAGAAAAATAAACAAATAGGGGTTCCGCGCACATTT
CCCCGAAAAGTGCCACCTGACGTCGACGGATCGGGAGATCTCCCGATCCCCTATGGTGCACTCTCAGTAC
AATCTGCTCTGATGCCGCATAGTTAAGCCAGTATCTGCTCCCTGCTTGTGTGTTGGAGGTCGCTGAGTAG
TGCGCGAGCAAAATTTAAGCTACAACAAGGCAAGGCTTGACCGACAATTGCATGAAGAATCTGCTTAGGG
TTAGGCGTTTTGCGCTGCTTCGCGATGTACGGGCCAGATATACGCGTT
Features (pLannotate 1.2.2; 22 found; start..end, strand, type, name):
      1..380     +  enhancer       CMV enhancer: human cytomegalovirus immediate early enhancer
    381..584     +  promoter       CMV promoter: human cytomegalovirus (CMV) immediate early promoter
    580..613     +  LTR            5' LTR (truncated) (fragment): truncated 5' long terminal repeat (LTR) from HIV-1
    629..647     +  promoter       T7 promoter: promoter for bacteriophage T7 RNA polymerase
    698..2308    +  CDS            CARD8: CARD8_HUMAN - Also known as DACAR From Homo sapiens (Human).
   2310..2334    -  protein_bind   attB2: mutant version of attB; recombination site for the Gateway® BP reaction BP Clonase™
   2406..2424    -  promoter       SP6 promoter: promoter for bacteriophage SP6 RNA polymerase
   2450..2674    +  polyA_signal   bGH poly(A) signal: bovine growth hormone polyadenylation signal
   2678..2699    +  promoter       SV40 promoter (fragment): SV40 enhancer and early promoter
   2720..3148    +  rep_origin     f1 ori (sequence partly withheld): f1 bacteriophage origin of replication; arrow indicates direction of (+) strand synthesis
   3162..3491    +  promoter       SV40 promoter: SV40 enhancer and early promoter
   3558..4349    +  CDS            neo: KKA2_KLEPN - Also known as kan, nptII. Experimental evidence at protein level: Swiss-Prot protein existence level 1. Resistance to kanamycin, neomycin, paromomycin, ribostamycin, butirosin and gentamicin B. From Klebsiella pneumoniae.
   4373..4531    +  CDS            ble (fragment): BLE_KLEPN - Experimental evidence at protein level: Swiss-Prot protein existence level 1. Binding protein with a strong affinity to the bleomycin family of antibiotics. Binds to CL990; an antimitotic-antibiotic compound. From Klebsiella pneumoniae.
   4526..4647    +  polyA_signal   SV40 poly(A) signal: SV40 polyadenylation signal
   4720..4736    -  protein_bind   lac operator: The lac repressor binds to the lac operator to inhibit transcription in E. coli. This inhibition can be relieved by adding lactose or isopropyl-β-D-thiogalactopyranoside (IPTG). lac repressor encoded by lacI
   4744..4774    -  promoter       lac promoter: promoter for the E. coli lac operon
   4789..4810    -  protein_bind   CAP binding site: CAP binding activates transcription in the presence of cAMP. E. coli catabolite activator protein
   4823..4915    -  CDS            lacI (fragment): lac repressor; lacI; The lac repressor binds to the lac operator to inhibit transcription in E. coli. This inhibition can be relieved by adding lactose or isopropyl-β-D-thiogalactopyranoside (IPTG).
   5098..5686    -  rep_origin     ori: high-copy-number ColE1/pMB1/pBR322/pUC origin of replication
   5857..6717    -  CDS            AmpR: β-lactamase; bla; confers resistance to ampicillin, carbenicillin, and related antibiotics
   6718..6822    -  promoter       AmpR promoter: bla
   6881..6933    -  misc_feature   bom (fragment): basis of mobility region from pBR322
