[The description below was written by a language model from this plasmid's Addgene catalogue record and pLannotate feature annotations shown in this document.]
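Description:
pcDNA3.1 LIC 6A CARD8-FLAG E274R is a mammalian expression plasmid of about 7.1 kb, built on a pcDNA3.1 backbone adapted for ligation-independent cloning. It is propagated in E. coli through a high-copy ColE1/pUC-type origin and selected with ampicillin via the β-lactamase gene. An f1 origin is also present. For mammalian cells, the backbone carries a neomycin phosphotransferase gene driven by the SV40 enhancer/early promoter and terminated by the SV40 polyadenylation signal, which would allow G418 selection of stable transfectants. The small annotated fragments (a truncated HIV-1 LTR match, ble, lacI, bom and the lac promoter/operator region) appear to be short backbone remnants or partial similarity hits rather than functional modules.

The payload is the human CARD8 coding sequence, placed downstream of the CMV immediate-early enhancer and promoter and followed by the bovine growth hormone polyadenylation signal. T7 and SP6 phage promoters flank the insert. The catalogue lists a C-terminal FLAG tag for detection or immunoprecipitation. The feature table does not annotate this tag separately; it shows only an attB2-like site immediately after the CARD8 reading frame. The insert carries the E274R substitution, described in the record as a site I mutation that prevents CARD8 from binding the dipeptidyl peptidase DPP9.

The construct is intended for expressing a DPP9-binding-deficient CARD8 in mammalian cells. Given the associated work on DPP9 sequestering the active C-terminal fragment of CARD8, it likely serves as a comparison to wild-type CARD8 when testing how DPP9 restrains CARD8 inflammasome formation.
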