Addgene plasmid #169950: pcDNA3.1 LIC 6A CARD8-FLAG E274R
Purpose: Mammalian expression of CARD8-FLAG that cannot bind DPP9 due to a mutation at site I (E274R)
Depositing lab: Hao Wu. Depositing organization: Boston Children's Hospital. Publication: Dipeptidyl peptidase 9 sets a threshold for CARD8 inflammasome formation by sequestering its active C-terminal fragment. Sharif H, Hollingsworth LR, Griswold AR, Hsiao JC, Wang Q, Bachovchin DA, Wu H. Immunity. 2021 Jul 13;54(7):1392-1404.e10. doi: 10.1016/j.immuni.2021.04.024. Epub 2021 May 20. PubMed 34019797.
Backbone
  Vector backbone: pcDNA3.1 LIC 6A
  Vector type: Mammalian Expression
Growth in bacteria
  Bacterial resistance: Ampicillin, 100 μg/mL
  Growth temperature: 37°C
  Growth strain: DH5alpha
  Copy number: High Copy
Gene/Insert
  Gene/Insert name: CARD8
  Species: H. sapiens (human)
  Mutation: E274R
  Entrez Gene: CARD8 (a.k.a. CARDINAL, DACAR, DAKAR, NDPP, NDPP1, TUCAN)
  Promoter: CMV
  Tag / fusion protein: FLAG (C terminal on insert)
  Cloning method: Ligation Independent Cloning
  Sequencing primers: 5′ CMV F; 3′ BGHR
Terms and licenses: Academic/Nonprofit Terms; Industry Terms: Not Available to Industry
How to cite: pcDNA3.1 LIC 6A CARD8-FLAG E274R was a gift from Hao Wu (Addgene plasmid # 169950 ; http://n2t.net/addgene:169950 ; RRID:Addgene_169950)
