>Addgene plasmid #169950 | pcDNA3.1 LIC 6A CARD8-FLAG E274R | depositor partial sequence | sequence record 329275 | Insert sequence
ATGGAAAAAAAGGAGTGTCCAGAAAAGAGTAGCAGCAGTGAGGAAGAGCTGCCGAGACGGGACAGTGGAT
CCAGTAGGAACATAGATGCATCCAAACTCATTAGACTACAAGGATCACGGAAACTGTTGGTTGACAATAG
CATACGGGAACTGCAATACACAAAAACTGGAATTTTTTTTCAGGCTGAGGCCTGTGTGACAAATGATACG
GTATACAGGGAGCTACCCTGTGTTTCTGAGACCCTTTGTGACATCTCACATTTTTTCCAAGAAGATGATG
AGACAGAGGCAGAGCCATTATTGTTCCGTGCTGTTCCTGAGTGTCAACTATCTGGGGGGGACATTCCCAG
TGTATCAGAAGAGCAGGAATCTTCAGAGGGACAAGATTCAGGAGACATTTGCTCAGAAGAGAATCAAATA
GTTTCCTCTTATGCTTCTAAAGTCTGTTTTGAGATCGAAGAAGATTATAAAAATCGTCAGTTTCTGGGGC
CTGAAGGAAATGTGGATGTTGAGTTGATTGATAAGAGCACAAACAGATACAGCGTTTGGTTCCCCACTGC
TGGCTGGTATCTGTGGTCAGCCACAGGCCTCGGCTTCCTGGTAAGGGATGAGGTCACAGTGACGATTGCG
TTTGGTTCCTGGAGTCAGCACCTGGCCCTGGACCTGCAGCACCATGAACAGTGGCTGGTGGGCGGCCCCT
TGTTTGATGTCACTGCAGAGCCAGAGGAGGCTGTCGCCGAAATCCACCTCCCCCACTTCATCTCCCTCCA
AGCAGGTGAGGTGGACGTCTCCTGGTTTCTCGTTGCCCATTTTAAGAATAGAGGGATGGTCCTGGAGCAT
CCAGCCCGGGTGGAGCCTTTCTATGCTGTCCTGGAAAGCCCCAGCTTCTCTCTGATGGGCATCCTGCTGC
GGATCGCCAGTGGGACTCGCCTCTCCATCCCCATCACTTCCAACACATTGATCTATTATCACCCCCACCC
CGAAGATATTAAGTTCCACTTGTACCTTGTCCCCAGCGACGCCTTGCTAACAAAGGCGATAGATGATGAG
GAAGATCGCTTCCATGGTGTGCGCCTGCAGACTTCGCCCCCAATGGAACCCCTGAACTTTGGTTCCAGTT
ATATTGTGTCTAATTCTGCTAACCTGAAAGTAATGCCCAAGGAGTTGAAATTGTCCTACAGGAGCCCTGG
AGAAATTCAGCACTTCTCAAAATTCTATGCTGGGCAGATGAAGGAACCCATTCAACTTGAGATTACTGAA
AAAAGACATGGGACTTTGGTGTGGGATACTGAGGTGAAGCCAGTGGATCTCCAGCTTGTAGCTGCATCAG
CCCCTCCTCCTTTCTCAGGTGCAGCCTTTGTGAAGGAGAACCACCGGCAACTCCAAGCCAGGATGGGGGA
CCTGAAAGGGGTGCTCGATGATCTCCAAGACAATGAGGTTCTTACTGAGAATGAGAAGGAGCTGGTGGAG
CAGGAAAAGACACGGCAGAGCAAGAATGAGGCCTTGCTGAGCATGGTGGAGAAGAAAGGGGACCTGGCCC
TGGACGTGCTCTTCAGAAGCATTAGTGAAAGGGACCCTTACCTCGTGTCCTATCTTAGACAGCAGAATTT
GGACCCAGCTTTCTTGTACAAAGTGGTTGATATCGACTACAAGGACGATGACGACAAGTAG
